>Addgene plasmid #227714 | pGEX-4T1_GST-thrombin-TEX264(28-313aa) | addgene full sequence | sequence record 455258 | Addgene NGS Result
ACGTTATCGACTGCACGGTGCACCAATGCTTCTGGCGTCAGGCAGCCATCGGAAGCTGTGGTATGGCTGT
GCAGGTCGTAAATCACTGCATAATTCGTGTCGCTCAAGGCGCACTCCCGTTCTGGATAATGTTTTTTGCG
CCGACATCATAACGGTTCTGGCAAATATTCTGAAATGAGCTGTTGACAATTAATCATCGGCTCGTATAAT
GTGTGGAATTGTGAGCGGATAACAATTTCACACAGGAAACAGTATTCATGTCCCCTATACTAGGTTATTG
GAAAATTAAGGGCCTTGTGCAACCCACTCGACTTCTTTTGGAATATCTTGAAGAAAAATATGAAGAGCAT
TTGTATGAGCGCGATGAAGGTGATAAATGGCGAAACAAAAAGTTTGAATTGGGTTTGGAGTTTCCCAATC
TTCCTTATTATATTGATGGTGATGTTAAATTAACACAGTCTATGGCCATCATACGTTATATAGCTGACAA
GCACAACATGTTGGGTGGTTGTCCAAAAGAGCGTGCAGAGATTTCAATGCTTGAAGGAGCGGTTTTGGAT
ATTAGATACGGTGTTTCGAGAATTGCATATAGTAAAGACTTTGAAACTCTCAAAGTTGATTTTCTTAGCA
AGCTACCTGAAATGCTGAAAATGTTCGAAGATCGTTTATGTCATAAAACATATTTAAATGGTGATCATGT
AACCCATCCTGACTTCATGTTGTATGACGCTCTTGATGTTGTTTTATACATGGACCCAATGTGCCTGGAT
GCGTTCCCAAAATTAGTTTGTTTTAAAAAACGTATTGAAGCTATCCCACAAATTGATAAGTACTTGAAAT
CCAGCAAGTATATAGCATGGCCTTTGCAGGGCTGGCAAGCCACGTTTGGTGGTGGCGACCATCCTCCAAA
ATCGGATCTGGTTCCGCGTGGATCCGGGCTACTGGCTGGGGTGGAAGTGAGTGCTGGGTCACCCCCCATC
CGCAACGTCACTGTGGCCTACAAGTTCCACATGGGGCTCTATGGTGAGACTGGGCGGCTTTTCACTGAGA
GCTGCAGCATCTCTCCCAAGCTCCGCTCCATCGCTGTCTACTATGACAACCCCCACATGGTGCCCCCTGA
TAAGTGCCGATGTGCCGTGGGCAGCATCCTGAGTGAAGGTGAGGAATCGCCCTCCCCTGAGCTCATCGAC
CTCTACCAGAAATTTGGCTTCAAGGTGTTCTCCTTCCCGGCACCCAGCCATGTGGTGACAGCCACCTTCC
CCTACACCACCATTCTGTCCATCTGGCTGGCTACCCGCCGTGTCCATCCTGCCTTGGACACCTACATCAA
GGAGCGGAAGCTGTGTGCCTATCCTCGGCTGGAGATCTACCAGGAAGACCAGATCCATTTCATGTGCCCA
CTGGCACGGCAGGGAGACTTCTATGTGCCTGAGATGAAGGAGACAGAGTGGAAATGGCGGGGGCTTGTGG
AGGCCATTGACACCCAGGTGGATGGCACAGGAGCTGACACAATGAGTGACACGAGTTCTGTAAGCTTGGA
AGTGAGCCCTGGCAGCCGGGAGACTTCAGCTGCCACACTGTCACCTGGGGCGAGCAGCCGTGGCTGGGAT
GACGGTGACACCCGCAGCGAGCACAGCTACAGCGAGTCAGGTGCCAGCGGCTCCTCTTTTGAGGAGCTGG
ACTTGGAGGGCGAGGGGCCCTTAGGGGAGTCACGGCTGGACCCTGGGACTGAGCCCCTGGGGACTACCAA
GTGGCTCTGGGAGCCCACTGCCCCTGAGAAGGGCAAGGAGTAAGAATTCCCGGGTCGACTCGAGCGGCCG
CATCGTGACTGACTGACGATCTGCCTCGCGCGTTTCGGTGATGACGGTGAAAACCTCTGACACATGCAGC
TCCCGGAGACGGTCACAGCTTGTCTGTAAGCGGATGCCGGGAGCAGACAAGCCCGTCAGGGCGCGTCAGC
GGGTGTTGGCGGGTGTCGGGGCGCAGCCATGACCCAGTCACGTAGCGATAGCGGAGTGTATAATTCTTGA
AGACGAAAGGGCCTCGTGATACGCCTATTTTTATAGGTTAATGTCATGATAATAATGGTTTCTTAGACGT
CAGGTGGCACTTTTCGGGGAAATGTGCGCGGAACCCCTATTTGTTTATTTTTCTAAATACATTCAAATAT
GTATCCGCTCATGAGACAATAACCCTGATAAATGCTTCAATAATATTGAAAAAGGAAGAGTATGAGTATT
CAACATTTCCGTGTCGCCCTTATTCCCTTTTTTGCGGCATTTTGCCTTCCTGTTTTTGCTCACCCAGAAA
CGCTGGTGAAAGTAAAAGATGCTGAAGATCAGTTGGGTGCACGAGTGGGTTACATCGAACTGGATCTCAA
CAGCGGTAAGATCCTTGAGAGTTTTCGCCCCGAAGAACGTTTTCCAATGATGAGCACTTTTAAAGTTCTG
CTATGTGGCGCGGTATTATCCCGTGTTGACGCCGGGCAAGAGCAACTCGGTCGCCGCATACACTATTCTC
AGAATGACTTGGTTGAGTACTCACCAGTCACAGAAAAGCATCTTACGGATGGCATGACAGTAAGAGAATT
ATGCAGTGCTGCCATAACCATGAGTGATAACACTGCGGCCAACTTACTTCTGACAACGATCGGAGGACCG
AAGGAGCTAACCGCTTTTTTGCACAACATGGGGGATCATGTAACTCGCCTTGATCGTTGGGAACCGGAGC
TGAATGAAGCCATACCAAACGACGAGCGTGACACCACGATGCCTGCAGCAATGGCAACAACGTTGCGCAA
ACTATTAACTGGCGAACTACTTACTCTAGCTTCCCGGCAACAATTAATAGACTGGATGGAGGCGGATAAA
GTTGCAGGACCACTTCTGCGCTCGGCCCTTCCGGCTGGCTGGTTTATTGCTGATAAATCTGGAGCCGGTG
AGCGTGGGTCTCGCGGTATCATTGCAGCACTGGGGCCAGATGGTAAGCCCTCCCGTATCGTAGTTATCTA
CACGACGGGGAGTCAGGCAACTATGGATGAACGAAATAGACAGATCGCTGAGATAGGTGCCTCACTGATT
AAGCATTGGTAACTGTCAGACCAAGTTTACTCATATATACTTTAGATTGATTTAAAACTTCATTTTTAAT
TTAAAAGGATCTAGGTGAAGATCCTTTTTGATAATCTCATGACCAAAATCCCTTAACGTGAGTTTTCGTT
CCACTGAGCGTCAGACCCCGTAGAAAAGATCAAAGGATCTTCTTGAGATCCTTTTTTTCTGCGCGTAATC
TGCTGCTTGCAAACAAAAAAACCACCGCTACCAGCGGTGGTTTGTTTGCCGGATCAAGAGCTACCAACTC
TTTTTCCGAAGGTAACTGGCTTCAGCAGAGCGCAGATACCAAATACTGTCCTTCTAGTGTAGCCGTAGTT
AGGCCACCACTTCAAGAACTCTGTAGCACCGCCTACATACCTCGCTCTGCTAATCCTGTTACCAGTGGCT
GCTGCCAGTGGCGATAAGTCGTGTCTTACCGGGTTGGACTCAAGACGATAGTTACCGGATAAGGCGCAGC
GGTCGGGCTGAACGGGGGGTTCGTGCACACAGCCCAGCTTGGAGCGAACGACCTACACCGAACTGAGATA
CCTACAGCGTGAGCTATGAGAAAGCGCCACGCTTCCCGAAGGGAGAAAGGCGGACAGGTATCCGGTAAGC
GGCAGGGTCGGAACAGGAGAGCGCACGAGGGAGCTTCCAGGGGGAAACGCCTGGTATCTTTATAGTCCTG
TCGGGTTTCGCCACCTCTGACTTGAGCGTCGATTTTTGTGATGCTCGTCAGGGGGGCGGAGCCTATGGAA
AAACGCCAGCAACGCGGCCTTTTTACGGTTCCTGGCCTTTTGCTGGCCTTTTGCTCACATGTTCTTTCCT
GCGTTATCCCCTGATTCTGTGGATAACCGTATTACCGCCTTTGAGTGAGCTGATACCGCTCGCCGCAGCC
GAACGACCGAGCGCAGCGAGTCAGTGAGCGAGGAAGCGGAAGAGCGCCTGATGCGGTATTTTCTCCTTAC
GCATCTGTGCGGTATTTCACACCGCATAAATTCCGACACCATCGAATGGTGCAAAACCTTTCGCGGTATG
GCATGATAGCGCCCGGAAGAGAGTCAATTCAGGGTGGTGAATGTGAAACCAGTAACGTTATACGATGTCG
CAGAGTATGCCGGTGTCTCTTATCAGACCGTTTCCCGCGTGGTGAACCAGGCCAGCCACGTTTCTGCGAA
AACGCGGGAAAAAGTGGAAGCGGCGATGGCGGAGCTGAATTACATTCCCAACCGCGTGGCACAACAACTG
GCGGGCAAACAGTCGTTGCTGATTGGCGTTGCCACCTCCAGTCTGGCCCTGCACGCGCCGTCGCAAATTG
TCGCGGCGATTAAATCTCGCGCCGATCAACTGGGTGCCAGCGTGGTGGTGTCGATGGTAGAACGAAGCGG
CGTCGAAGCCTGTAAAGCGGCGGTGCACAATCTTCTCGCGCAACGCGTCAGTGGGCTGATCATTAACTAT
CCGCTGGATGACCAGGATGCCATTGCTGTGGAAGCTGCCTGCACTAATGTTCCGGCGTTATTTCTTGATG
TCTCTGACCAGACACCCATCAACAGTATTATTTTCTCCCATGAAGACGGTACGCGACTGGGCGTGGAGCA
TCTGGTCGCATTGGGTCACCAGCAAATCGCGCTGTTAGCGGGCCCATTAAGTTCTGTCTCGGCGCGTCTG
CGTCTGGCTGGCTGGCATAAATATCTCACTCGCAATCAAATTCAGCCGATAGCGGAACGGGAAGGCGACT
GGAGTGCCATGTCCGGTTTTCAACAAACCATGCAAATGCTGAATGAGGGCATCGTTCCCACTGCGATGCT
GGTTGCCAACGATCAGATGGCGCTGGGCGCAATGCGCGCCATTACCGAGTCCGGGCTGCGCGTTGGTGCG
GATATCTCGGTAGTGGGATACGACGATACCGAAGACAGCTCATGTTATATCCCGCCGTTAACCACCATCA
AACAGGATTTTCGCCTGCTGGGGCAAACCAGCGTGGACCGCTTGCTGCAACTCTCTCAGGGCCAGGCGGT
GAAGGGCAATCAGCTGTTGCCCGTCTCACTGGTGAAAAGAAAAACCACCCTGGCGCCCAATACGCAAACC
GCCTCTCCCCGCGCGTTGGCCGATTCATTAATGCAGCTGGCACGACAGGTTTCCCGACTGGAAAGCGGGC
AGTGAGCGCAACGCAATTAATGTGAGTTAGCTCACTCATTAGGCACCCCAGGCTTTACACTTTATGCTTC
CGGCTCGTATGTTGTGTGGAATTGTGAGCGGATAACAATTTCACACAGGAAACAGCTATGACCATGATTA
CGGATTCACTGGCCGTCGTTTTACAACGTCGTGACTGGGAAAACCCTGGCGTTACCCAACTTAATCGCCT
TGCAGCACATCCCCCTTTCGCCAGCTGGCGTAATAGCGAAGAGGCCCGCACCGATCGCCCTTCCCAACAG
TTGCGCAGCCTGAATGGCGAATGGCGCTTTGCCTGGTTTCCGGCACCAGAAGCGGTGCCGGAAAGCTGGC
TGGAGTGCGATCTTCCTGAGGCCGATACTGTCGTCGTCCCCTCAAACTGGCAGATGCACGGTTACGATGC
GCCCATCTACACCAACGTAACCTATCCCATTACGGTCAATCCGCCGTTTGTTCCCACGGAGAATCCGACG
GGTTGTTACTCGCTCACATTTAATGTTGATGAAAGCTGGCTACAGGAAGGCCAGACGCGAATTATTTTTG
ATGGCGTTGGAATT
Features (pLannotate 1.2.2; 17 found; start..end, strand, type, name):
      6..107     -  CDS            yciV (fragment): RNAAM_ECOLI - Also known as trpH From Escherichia coli (strain K12).
    183..211     +  promoter       tac promoter: strong E. coli promoter; hybrid between the trp and lac UV5 promoters
    219..235     +  protein_bind   lac operator: The lac repressor binds to the lac operator to inhibit transcription in E. coli. This inhibition can be relieved by adding lactose or isopropyl-β-D-thiogalactopyranoside (IPTG). lac repressor encoded by lacI
    258..911     +  CDS            GST26_SCHJA: Experimental evidence at protein level: Swiss-Prot protein existence level 1. GST isoenzymes appear to play a central role in the parasite detoxification system. Other functions are also suspected including a role in increasing the solubility of haematin in the parasite gut. From Schistosoma japonicum (Blood fluke).
    933..1790    +  CDS            TEX264 (fragment): TX264_HUMAN - Also known as ZSIG11 From Homo sapiens (Human).
   1841..1880    +  CDS            rop (fragment): Rop protein, which maintains plasmids at low copy number; rop
   1982..2022    +  misc_feature   bom (fragment): basis of mobility region from pBR322
   2127..2231    +  promoter       AmpR promoter: bla
   2232..3092    +  CDS            AmpR: β-lactamase; bla; confers resistance to ampicillin, carbenicillin, and related antibiotics
   3263..3851    +  rep_origin     ori: high-copy-number ColE1/pMB1/pBR322/pUC origin of replication
   4037..4088    -  misc_feature   bom (fragment): basis of mobility region from pBR322
   4095..4172    +  promoter       lacIq promoter: lacI (mutant); In the lacIq allele, a single base change in the promoter boosts expression of the lacI gene about 10-fold.
   4173..5255    +  CDS            lacI: lac repressor; lacI; The lac repressor binds to the lac operator to inhibit transcription in E. coli. This inhibition can be relieved by adding lactose or isopropyl-β-D-thiogalactopyranoside (IPTG).
   5268..5289    +  protein_bind   CAP binding site: CAP binding activates transcription in the presence of cAMP. E. coli catabolite activator protein
   5304..5334    +  promoter       lac promoter: promoter for the E. coli lac operon
   5342..5358    +  protein_bind   lac operator: The lac repressor binds to the lac operator to inhibit transcription in E. coli. This inhibition can be relieved by adding lactose or isopropyl-β-D-thiogalactopyranoside (IPTG). lac repressor encoded by lacI
   5378..5551    +  CDS            lacZα: LacZα fragment of β-galactosidase; lacZ fragment
