[The description below was written by a language model from this plasmid's Addgene catalogue record and pLannotate feature annotations shown in this document.]
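Description:
pGEX-4T1_GST-thrombin-TEX264(28-313aa) is a 5,824 bp bacterial expression plasmid built on the pGEX-4T1 backbone for producing a recombinant fragment of human TEX264 (also known as ZSIG11) as a glutathione S-transferase fusion. It replicates in E. coli from a ColE1/pMB1-type origin and is selected through the bla gene (AmpR), driven by its own promoter and conferring ampicillin resistance. Short rop, bom and yciV fragments, together with a lac promoter/operator and lacZα segment downstream of lacI, are annotated backbone remnants rather than functional parts of the expression design.

The expression cassette is driven by the tac promoter, a strong trp/lac UV5 hybrid, followed by a lac operator. The plasmid also carries lacI under the lacIq promoter, so it supplies its own elevated level of lac repressor. This keeps transcription off until it is induced with IPTG. The open reading frame begins with Schistosoma japonicum GST, followed after a short linker by the TEX264 coding fragment, which was inserted by Gibson cloning. The construct name indicates that the linker holds a thrombin cleavage site, although the feature table does not annotate it separately. The insert covers residues 28–313, so the N-terminal 27 amino acids of the protein are absent.

The stated purpose is expression of recombinant protein for purification. The GST moiety permits affinity capture on glutathione resin, and thrombin cleavage would allow the tag to be removed from the TEX264 fragment. The associated publication concerns biochemical reconstitution of mitophagy initiation and the autophagy machinery, which is consistent with using the purified protein in in vitro assays.
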