Addgene plasmid #227714: pGEX-4T1_GST-thrombin-TEX264(28-313aa)
Purpose: Expression of recombinant protein for purification
Depositing lab: Sascha Martens. Depositing organization: University of Vienna. Publication: Reconstitution of BNIP3/NIX-mitophagy initiation reveals hierarchical flexibility of the autophagy machinery. Adriaenssens E, Schaar S, Cook ASI, Stuke JFM, Sawa-Makarska J, Nguyen TN, Ren X, Schuschnig M, Romanov J, Khuu G, Uoselis L, Lazarou M, Hummer G, Hurley JH, Martens S. Nat Cell Biol. 2025 Jul 25. doi: 10.1038/s41556-025-01712-y. PubMed 40715440.
Backbone
  Vector backbone: pGEX-4T1
  Vector type: Bacterial Expression
Growth in bacteria
  Bacterial resistance: Ampicillin, 100 μg/mL
  Growth temperature: 37°C
  Growth strain: DH5alpha
  Copy number: Unknown
Gene/Insert
  Gene/Insert name: TEX264(28-313aa)
  Species: H. sapiens (human)
  Entrez Gene: TEX264 (a.k.a. ZSIG11)
  Cloning method: Gibson Cloning
Terms and licenses: Academic/Nonprofit Terms; Industry Terms: Not Available to Industry
Depositor comments: Internal #: SMc2515 Please visit https://doi.org/10.1101/2024.08.28.609967 for bioRxiv preprint.
How to cite: pGEX-4T1_GST-thrombin-TEX264(28-313aa) was a gift from Sascha Martens (Addgene plasmid # 227714 ; http://n2t.net/addgene:227714 ; RRID:Addgene_227714)
